>Addgene plasmid #246404 | pX330_PHF19_sgRNA | addgene full sequence | sequence record 489743 | Addgene NGS Result
TTTATTTTTTAATTATTTTGTGCAGCGATGGGGGCGGGGGGGGGGGGGGGCGCGCGCCAGGCGGGGCGGG
GCGGGGCGAGGGGCGGGGCGGGGCGAGGCGGAGAGGTGCGGCGGCAGCCAATCAGAGCGGCGCGCTCCGA
AAGTTTCCTTTTATGGCGAGGCGGCGGCGGCGGCGGCCCTATAAAAAGCGAAGCGCGCGGCGGGCGGGAG
TCGCTGCGCGCTGCCTTCGCCCCGTGCCCCGCTCCGCCGCCGCCTCGCGCCGCCCGCCCCGGCTCTGACT
GACCGCGTTACTCCCACAGGTGAGCGGGCGGGACGGCCCTTCTCCTCCGGGCTGTAATTAGCTGAGCAAG
AGGTAAGGGTTTAAGGGATGGTTGGTTGGTGGGGTATTAATGTTTAATTACCTGGAGCACCTGCCTGAAA
TCACTTTTTTTCAGGTTGGACCGGTGCCACCATGGACTATAAGGACCACGACGGAGACTACAAGGATCAT
GATATTGATTACAAAGACGATGACGATAAGATGGCCCCAAAGAAGAAGCGGAAGGTCGGTATCCACGGAG
TCCCAGCAGCCGACAAGAAGTACAGCATCGGCCTGGACATCGGCACCAACTCTGTGGGCTGGGCCGTGAT
CACCGACGAGTACAAGGTGCCCAGCAAGAAATTCAAGGTGCTGGGCAACACCGACCGGCACAGCATCAAG
AAGAACCTGATCGGAGCCCTGCTGTTCGACAGCGGCGAAACAGCCGAGGCCACCCGGCTGAAGAGAACCG
CCAGAAGAAGATACACCAGACGGAAGAACCGGATCTGCTATCTGCAAGAGATCTTCAGCAACGAGATGGC
CAAGGTGGACGACAGCTTCTTCCACAGACTGGAAGAGTCCTTCCTGGTGGAAGAGGATAAGAAGCACGAG
CGGCACCCCATCTTCGGCAACATCGTGGACGAGGTGGCCTACCACGAGAAGTACCCCACCATCTACCACC
TGAGAAAGAAACTGGTGGACAGCACCGACAAGGCCGACCTGCGGCTGATCTATCTGGCCCTGGCCCACAT
GATCAAGTTCCGGGGCCACTTCCTGATCGAGGGCGACCTGAACCCCGACAACAGCGACGTGGACAAGCTG
TTCATCCAGCTGGTGCAGACCTACAACCAGCTGTTCGAGGAAAACCCCATCAACGCCAGCGGCGTGGACG
CCAAGGCCATCCTGTCTGCCAGACTGAGCAAGAGCAGACGGCTGGAAAATCTGATCGCCCAGCTGCCCGG
CGAGAAGAAGAATGGCCTGTTCGGAAACCTGATTGCCCTGAGCCTGGGCCTGACCCCCAACTTCAAGAGC
AACTTCGACCTGGCCGAGGATGCCAAACTGCAGCTGAGCAAGGACACCTACGACGACGACCTGGACAACC
TGCTGGCCCAGATCGGCGACCAGTACGCCGACCTGTTTCTGGCCGCCAAGAACCTGTCCGACGCCATCCT
GCTGAGCGACATCCTGAGAGTGAACACCGAGATCACCAAGGCCCCCCTGAGCGCCTCTATGATCAAGAGA
TACGACGAGCACCACCAGGACCTGACCCTGCTGAAAGCTCTCGTGCGGCAGCAGCTGCCTGAGAAGTACA
AAGAGATTTTCTTCGACCAGAGCAAGAACGGCTACGCCGGCTACATTGACGGCGGAGCCAGCCAGGAAGA
GTTCTACAAGTTCATCAAGCCCATCCTGGAAAAGATGGACGGCACCGAGGAACTGCTCGTGAAGCTGAAC
AGAGAGGACCTGCTGCGGAAGCAGCGGACCTTCGACAACGGCAGCATCCCCCACCAGATCCACCTGGGAG
AGCTGCACGCCATTCTGCGGCGGCAGGAAGATTTTTACCCATTCCTGAAGGACAACCGGGAAAAGATCGA
GAAGATCCTGACCTTCCGCATCCCCTACTACGTGGGCCCTCTGGCCAGGGGAAACAGCAGATTCGCCTGG
ATGACCAGAAAGAGCGAGGAAACCATCACCCCCTGGAACTTCGAGGAAGTGGTGGACAAGGGCGCTTCCG
CCCAGAGCTTCATCGAGCGGATGACCAACTTCGATAAGAACCTGCCCAACGAGAAGGTGCTGCCCAAGCA
CAGCCTGCTGTACGAGTACTTCACCGTGTATAACGAGCTGACCAAAGTGAAATACGTGACCGAGGGAATG
AGAAAGCCCGCCTTCCTGAGCGGCGAGCAGAAAAAGGCCATCGTGGACCTGCTGTTCAAGACCAACCGGA
AAGTGACCGTGAAGCAGCTGAAAGAGGACTACTTCAAGAAAATCGAGTGCTTCGACTCCGTGGAAATCTC
CGGCGTGGAAGATCGGTTCAACGCCTCCCTGGGCACATACCACGATCTGCTGAAAATTATCAAGGACAAG
GACTTCCTGGACAATGAGGAAAACGAGGACATTCTGGAAGATATCGTGCTGACCCTGACACTGTTTGAGG
ACAGAGAGATGATCGAGGAACGGCTGAAAACCTATGCCCACCTGTTCGACGACAAAGTGATGAAGCAGCT
GAAGCGGCGGAGATACACCGGCTGGGGCAGGCTGAGCCGGAAGCTGATCAACGGCATCCGGGACAAGCAG
TCCGGCAAGACAATCCTGGATTTCCTGAAGTCCGACGGCTTCGCCAACAGAAACTTCATGCAGCTGATCC
ACGACGACAGCCTGACCTTTAAAGAGGACATCCAGAAAGCCCAGGTGTCCGGCCAGGGCGATAGCCTGCA
CGAGCACATTGCCAATCTGGCCGGCAGCCCCGCCATTAAGAAGGGCATCCTGCAGACAGTGAAGGTGGTG
GACGAGCTCGTGAAAGTGATGGGCCGGCACAAGCCCGAGAACATCGTGATCGAAATGGCCAGAGAGAACC
AGACCACCCAGAAGGGACAGAAGAACAGCCGCGAGAGAATGAAGCGGATCGAAGAGGGCATCAAAGAGCT
GGGCAGCCAGATCCTGAAAGAACACCCCGTGGAAAACACCCAGCTGCAGAACGAGAAGCTGTACCTGTAC
TACCTGCAGAATGGGCGGGATATGTACGTGGACCAGGAACTGGACATCAACCGGCTGTCCGACTACGATG
TGGACCATATCGTGCCTCAGAGCTTTCTGAAGGACGACTCCATCGACAACAAGGTGCTGACCAGAAGCGA
CAAGAACCGGGGCAAGAGCGACAACGTGCCCTCCGAAGAGGTCGTGAAGAAGATGAAGAACTACTGGCGG
CAGCTGCTGAACGCCAAGCTGATTACCCAGAGAAAGTTCGACAATCTGACCAAGGCCGAGAGAGGCGGCC
TGAGCGAACTGGATAAGGCCGGCTTCATCAAGAGACAGCTGGTGGAAACCCGGCAGATCACAAAGCACGT
GGCACAGATCCTGGACTCCCGGATGAACACTAAGTACGACGAGAATGACAAGCTGATCCGGGAAGTGAAA
GTGATCACCCTGAAGTCCAAGCTGGTGTCCGATTTCCGGAAGGATTTCCAGTTTTACAAAGTGCGCGAGA
TCAACAACTACCACCACGCCCACGACGCCTACCTGAACGCCGTCGTGGGAACCGCCCTGATCAAAAAGTA
CCCTAAGCTGGAAAGCGAGTTCGTGTACGGCGACTACAAGGTGTACGACGTGCGGAAGATGATCGCCAAG
AGCGAGCAGGAAATCGGCAAGGCTACCGCCAAGTACTTCTTCTACAGCAACATCATGAACTTTTTCAAGA
CCGAGATTACCCTGGCCAACGGCGAGATCCGGAAGCGGCCTCTGATCGAGACAAACGGCGAAACCGGGGA
GATCGTGTGGGATAAGGGCCGGGATTTTGCCACCGTGCGGAAAGTGCTGAGCATGCCCCAAGTGAATATC
GTGAAAAAGACCGAGGTGCAGACAGGCGGCTTCAGCAAAGAGTCTATCCTGCCCAAGAGGAACAGCGATA
AGCTGATCGCCAGAAAGAAGGACTGGGACCCTAAGAAGTACGGCGGCTTCGACAGCCCCACCGTGGCCTA
TTCTGTGCTGGTGGTGGCCAAAGTGGAAAAGGGCAAGTCCAAGAAACTGAAGAGTGTGAAAGAGCTGCTG
GGGATCACCATCATGGAAAGAAGCAGCTTCGAGAAGAATCCCATCGACTTTCTGGAAGCCAAGGGCTACA
AAGAAGTGAAAAAGGACCTGATCATCAAGCTGCCTAAGTACTCCCTGTTCGAGCTGGAAAACGGCCGGAA
GAGAATGCTGGCCTCTGCCGGCGAACTGCAGAAGGGAAACGAACTGGCCCTGCCCTCCAAATATGTGAAC
TTCCTGTACCTGGCCAGCCACTATGAGAAGCTGAAGGGCTCCCCCGAGGATAATGAGCAGAAACAGCTGT
TTGTGGAACAGCACAAGCACTACCTGGACGAGATCATCGAGCAGATCAGCGAGTTCTCCAAGAGAGTGAT
CCTGGCCGACGCTAATCTGGACAAAGTGCTGTCCGCCTACAACAAGCACCGGGATAAGCCCATCAGAGAG
CAGGCCGAGAATATCATCCACCTGTTTACCCTGACCAATCTGGGAGCCCCTGCCGCCTTCAAGTACTTTG
ACACCACCATCGACCGGAAGAGGTACACCAGCACCAAAGAGGTGCTGGACGCCACCCTGATCCACCAGAG
CATCACCGGCCTGTACGAGACACGGATCGACCTGTCTCAGCTGGGAGGCGACAAAAGGCCGGCGGCCACG
AAAAAGGCCGGCCAGGCAAAAAAGAAAAAGTAAGAATTCCTAGAGCTCGCTGATCAGCCTCGACTGTGCC
TTCTAGTTGCCAGCCATCTGTTGTTTGCCCCTCCCCCGTGCCTTCCTTGACCCTGGAAGGTGCCACTCCC
ACTGTCCTTTCCTAATAAAATGAGGAAATTGCATCGCATTGTCTGAGTAGGTGTCATTCTATTCTGGGGG
GTGGGGTGGGGCAGGACAGCAAGGGGGAGGATTGGGAAGAGAATAGCAGGCATGCTGGGGAGCGGCCGCA
GGAACCCCTAGTGATGGAGTTGGCCACTCCCTCTCTGCGCGCTCGCTCGCTCACTGAGGCCGGGCGACCA
AAGGTCGCCCGACGCCCGGGCTTTGCCCGGGCGGCCTCAGTGAGCGAGCGAGCGCGCAGCTGCCTGCAGG
GGCGCCTGATGCGGTATTTTCTCCTTACGCATCTGTGCGGTATTTCACACCGCATA
[95 nt withheld, positions 5167-5261]
T
[46 nt withheld, positions 5263-5308]
C
[141 nt withheld, positions 5310-5450]
CCTTTGACGTTGGAGTCCACGTTCTTT
[37 nt withheld, positions 5478-5514]
ACTCTATCTCGGGCTATTCTTTTGATTTATAAGGGATTTTGCCGATTTCGGTCTATTGGTTAAAAAATGA
GCTGATTTAACAAAAATTTAACGCGAATTTTAACAAAATATTAACGTTTACAATTTTATGGTGCACTCTC
AGTACAATCTGCTCTGATGCCGCATAGTTAAGCCAGCCCCGACACCCGCCAACACCCGCTGACGCGCCCT
GACGGGCTTGTCTGCTCCCGGCATCCGCTTACAGACAAGCTGTGACCGTCTCCGGGAGCTGCATGTGTCA
GAGGTTTTCACCGTCATCACCGAAACGCGCGAGACGAAAGGGCCTCGTGATACGCCTATTTTTATAGGTT
AATGTCATGATAATAATGGTTTCTTAGACGTCAGGTGGCACTTTTCGGGGAAATGTGCGCGGAACCCCTA
TTTGTTTATTTTTCTAAATACATTCAAATATGTATCCGCTCATGAGACAATAACCCTGATAAATGCTTCA
ATAATATTGAAAAAGGAAGAGTATGAGTATTCAACATTTCCGTGTCGCCCTTATTCCCTTTTTTGCGGCA
TTTTGCCTTCCTGTTTTTGCTCACCCAGAAACGCTGGTGAAAGTAAAAGATGCTGAAGATCAGTTGGGTG
CACGAGTGGGTTACATCGAACTGGATCTCAACAGCGGTAAGATCCTTGAGAGTTTTCGCCCCGAAGAACG
TTTTCCAATGATGAGCACTTTTAAAGTTCTGCTATGTGGCGCGGTATTATCCCGTATTGACGCCGGGCAA
GAGCAACTCGGTCGCCGCATACACTATTCTCAGAATGACTTGGTTGAGTACTCACCAGTCACAGAAAAGC
ATCTTACGGATGGCATGACAGTAAGAGAATTATGCAGTGCTGCCATAACCATGAGTGATAACACTGCGGC
CAACTTACTTCTGACAACGATCGGAGGACCGAAGGAGCTAACCGCTTTTTTGCACAACATGGGGGATCAT
GTAACTCGCCTTGATCGTTGGGAACCGGAGCTGAATGAAGCCATACCAAACGACGAGCGTGACACCACGA
TGCCTGTAGCAATGGCAACAACGTTGCGCAAACTATTAACTGGCGAACTACTTACTCTAGCTTCCCGGCA
ACAATTAATAGACTGGATGGAGGCGGATAAAGTTGCAGGACCACTTCTGCGCTCGGCCCTTCCGGCTGGC
TGGTTTATTGCTGATAAATCTGGAGCCGGTGAGCGTGGAAGCCGCGGTATCATTGCAGCACTGGGGCCAG
ATGGTAAGCCCTCCCGTATCGTAGTTATCTACACGACGGGGAGTCAGGCAACTATGGATGAACGAAATAG
ACAGATCGCTGAGATAGGTGCCTCACTGATTAAGCATTGGTAACTGTCAGACCAAGTTTACTCATATATA
CTTTAGATTGATTTAAAACTTCATTTTTAATTTAAAAGGATCTAGGTGAAGATCCTTTTTGATAATCTCA
TGACCAAAATCCCTTAACGTGAGTTTTCGTTCCACTGAGCGTCAGACCCCGTAGAAAAGATCAAAGGATC
TTCTTGAGATCCTTTTTTTCTGCGCGTAATCTGCTGCTTGCAAACAAAAAAACCACCGCTACCAGCGGTG
GTTTGTTTGCCGGATCAAGAGCTACCAACTCTTTTTCCGAAGGTAACTGGCTTCAGCAGAGCGCAGATAC
CAAATACTGTTCTTCTAGTGTAGCCGTAGTTAGGCCACCACTTCAAGAACTCTGTAGCACCGCCTACATA
CCTCGCTCTGCTAATCCTGTTACCAGTGGCTGCTGCCAGTGGCGATAAGTCGTGTCTTACCGGGTTGGAC
TCAAGACGATAGTTACCGGATAAGGCGCAGCGGTCGGGCTGAACGGGGGGTTCGTGCACACAGCCCAGCT
TGGAGCGAACGACCTACACCGAACTGAGATACCTACAGCGTGAGCTATGAGAAAGCGCCACGCTTCCCGA
AGGGAGAAAGGCGGACAGGTATCCGGTAAGCGGCAGGGTCGGAACAGGAGAGCGCACGAGGGAGCTTCCA
GGGGGAAACGCCTGGTATCTTTATAGTCCTGTCGGGTTTCGCCACCTCTGACTTGAGCGTCGATTTTTGT
GATGCTCGTCAGGGGGGCGGAGCCTATGGAAAAACGCCAGCAACGCGGCCTTTTTACGGTTCCTGGCCTT
TTGCTGGCCTTTTGCTCACATGTGAGGGCCTATTTCCCATGATTCCTTCATATTTGCATATACGATACAA
GGCTGTTAGAGAGATAATTGGAATTAATTTGACTGTAAACACAAAGATATTAGTACAAAATACGTGACGT
AGAAAGTAATAATTTCTTGGGTAGTTTGCAGTTTTAAAATTATGTTTTAAAATGGACTATCATATGCTTA
CCGTAACTTGAAAGTATTTCGATTTCTTGGCTTTATATATCTTGTGGAAAGGACGAAACACCGAGGGTAA
ACCCATCCTCTCGTTTTAGAGCTAGAAATAGCAAGTTAAAATAAGGCTAGTCCGTTATCAACTTGAAAAA
GTGGCACCGAGTCGGTGCTTTTTTGTTTTAGAGCTAGAAATAGCAAGTTAAAATAAGGCTAGTCCGTTTT
TAGCGCGTGCGCCAATTCTGCAGACAAATGGCTCTAGAGGTACCCGTTACATAACTTACGGTAAATGGCC
CGCCTGGCTGACCGCCCAACGACCCCCGCCCATTGACGTCAATAGTAACGCCAATAGGGACTTTCCATTG
ACGTCAATGGGTGGAGTATTTACGGTAAACTGCCCACTTGGCAGTACATCAAGTGTATCATATGCCAAGT
ACGCCCCCTATTGACGTCAATGACGGTAAATGGCCCGCCTGGCATTGTGCCCAGTACATGACCTTATGGG
ACTTTCCTACTTGGCAGTACATCTACGTATTAGTCATCGCTATTACCATGGTCGAGGTGAGCCCCACGTT
CTGCTTCACTCTCCCCATCTCCCCCCCCTCCCCCCCCCCAATTTTGTATTTA
Features (pLannotate 1.2.2; 18 found; start..end, strand, type, name):
    207..434     +  intron         hybrid intron: hybrid between chicken β-actin (CBA) and minute virus of mice (MMV) introns (Gray et al., 2011)
    572..2173    +  CDS            Cas9(N): N-terminal portion of Streptococcus pyogenes Cas9 (Zetsche et al., 2015)
   2174..4672    +  CDS            Cas9(C): C-terminal portion of Streptococcus pyogenes Cas9 (Zetsche et al., 2015)
   4673..4720    +  CDS            nucleoplasmin NLS: bipartite nuclear localization signal from nucleoplasmin
   4754..4865    +  polyA_signal   bGH poly(A) signal: bovine growth hormone polyadenylation signal
   4970..5110    +  repeat_region  AAV2 ITR: inverted terminal repeat of adeno-associated virus serotype 2 inverted
   5115..5166    -  misc_feature   bom (fragment): basis of mobility region from pBR322
   5185..5640    +  rep_origin     f1 ori (sequence partly withheld): f1 bacteriophage origin of replication; arrow indicates direction of (+) strand synthesis
   5641..5690    -  misc_feature   bom (fragment): basis of mobility region from pBR322
   5792..5827    -  CDS            rop (fragment): Rop protein, which maintains plasmids at low copy number; rop
   5922..6026    +  promoter       AmpR promoter: bla
   6027..6887    +  CDS            AmpR: β-lactamase; bla; confers resistance to ampicillin, carbenicillin, and related antibiotics
   7058..7646    +  rep_origin     ori: high-copy-number ColE1/pMB1/pBR322/pUC origin of replication
   7708..7948    +  promoter       U6 promoter: RNA polymerase III promoter for human U6 snRNA
   7977..8052    +  misc_RNA       gRNA scaffold: guide RNA scaffold for the Streptococcus pyogenes CRISPR/Cas9 system
   8059..8102    +  misc_RNA       gRNA scaffold (fragment): guide RNA scaffold for the Streptococcus pyogenes CRISPR/Cas9 system
   8149..8434    +  enhancer       CMV enhancer: human cytomegalovirus immediate early enhancer; contains an 18-bp deletion relative to the standard CMV enhancer
   8436..206     +  promoter       chicken β-actin promoter (across the origin): No description available
