[The description below was written by a language model from this plasmid's Addgene catalogue record and pLannotate feature annotations shown in this document.]
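Description:
pX330_PHF19_sgRNA is a mammalian expression plasmid built on the pX330 backbone that delivers both components of the Streptococcus pyogenes CRISPR/Cas9 system from a single vector, here programmed against the human PHF19 gene (also known as PCL3, MTF2L1 or TDRD19B). It is maintained in E. coli as a high-copy plasmid through a ColE1/pUC-type origin and selected with ampicillin via the β-lactamase gene. An f1 phage origin and short remnants of bom and rop from pBR322-derived sequence are also annotated. No mammalian selection marker or fluorescent reporter appears in the feature table.

The plasmid carries two expression units. A human U6 RNA polymerase III promoter drives the single guide RNA. The short gap between this promoter and the annotated gRNA scaffold is where the PHF19-targeting spacer would sit, although the record lists the guide sequence and cloning sites as unknown. A second, partial scaffold fragment lies just downstream. Cas9 is transcribed from a hybrid promoter consisting of the CMV enhancer, the chicken β-actin promoter and a hybrid chicken β-actin/minute virus of mice intron. The annotation tool splits the Cas9 coding sequence into adjoining N- and C-terminal portions, but these are contiguous and appear to form one full-length reading frame. It ends in a bipartite nucleoplasmin nuclear localization signal and is followed by a bovine growth hormone polyadenylation signal. A single AAV2 inverted terminal repeat is annotated after the poly(A) signal, which on its own would not support AAV packaging.

The stated purpose is Cas9/sgRNA expression targeting PHF19, consistent with editing or disruption of this locus in transfected human cells. The associated publication concerns PRC2 subcomplexes in human stem cells and cardiac differentiation.
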