Addgene plasmid #246404: pX330_PHF19_sgRNA
Purpose: Cas9/sgRNA expression plasmid targeting PHF19
Depositing lab: Yicheng Long. Depositing organization: Cornell University. Publication: Distinct specificity and functions of PRC2 subcomplexes in human stem cells and cardiac differentiation. Much C, Rajkumar SM, Chen L, Cohen JM, Gade AR, Pitt GS, Long Y. Mol Cell. 2025 Aug 7:S1097-2765(25)00615-X. doi: 10.1016/j.molcel.2025.07.014. PubMed 40803325.
Backbone
  Vector backbone: pX330
  Vector type: Mammalian Expression
Growth in bacteria
  Bacterial resistance: Ampicillin, 100 μg/mL
  Growth temperature: 37°C
  Growth strain: DH5alpha
  Copy number: High Copy
Gene/Insert
  Gene/Insert name: PHF19
  gRNA/shRNA sequence: Unknown
  Species: H. sapiens (human)
  Entrez Gene: PHF19 (a.k.a. MTF2L1, PCL3, TDRD19B)
  Cloning method: Restriction Enzyme; 5′ cloning site Unknown (unknown if destroyed)
Terms and licenses: Academic/Nonprofit Terms; Industry Terms: Not Available to Industry
How to cite: pX330_PHF19_sgRNA was a gift from Yicheng Long (Addgene plasmid # 246404 ; http://n2t.net/addgene:246404 ; RRID:Addgene_246404)
